>Addgene plasmid #31443 | pINT-PuroDDHNF4a2 | depositor full sequence | sequence record 14277 | Author sequence
TCGACCATAGCCAATTCAATATGGCGTATATGGACTCATGCCAATTCAATATGGTGGATCTGGACCTGTG
CCAATTCAATATGGCGTATATGGACTCGTGCCAATTCAATATGGTGGATCTGGACCCCAGCCAATTCAAT
ATGGCGGACTTGGCACCATGCCAATTCAATATGGCGGACTTGGCACTGTGCCAACTGGGGAGGGGTCTAC
TTGGCACGGTGCCAAGTTTGAGGAGGGGTCTTGGCCCTGTGCCAAGTCCGCCATATTGAATTGGCATGGT
GCCAATAATGGCGGCCATATTGGCTATATGCCAGGATCAATATATAGGCAATATCCAATATGGCCCTATG
CCAATATGGCTATTGGCCAGGTTCAATACTATGTATTGGCCCTATGCCATATAGTATTCCATATATGGGT
TTTCCTATTGACGTAGATAGCCCCTCCCAATGGGCGGTCCCATATACCATATATGGGGCTTCCTAATACC
GCCCATAGCCACTCCCCCATTGACGTCAATGGTCTCTATATATGGTCTTTCCTATTGACGTCATATGGGC
GGTCCTATTGACGTATATGGCGCCTCCCCCATTGACGTCAATTACGGTAAATGGCCCGCCTGGCTCAATG
CCCATTGACGTCAATAGGACCACCCACCATTGACGTCAATGGGATGGCTCATTGCCCATTCATATCCGTT
CTCACGCCCCCTATTGACGTCAATGACGGTAAATGGCCCACTTGGCAGTACATCAATATCTATTAATAGT
AACTTGGCAAGTACATTACTATTGGAAGTACGCCAGGGTACATTGGCAGTACTCCCATTGACGTCAATGG
CGGTAAATGGCCCGCGATGGCTGCCAAGTACATCCCCATTGACGTCAATGGGGAGGGGCAATGACGCAAA
TGGGCGTTCCATTGACGTAAATGGGCGGTAGGCGTGCCTAATGGGAGGTCTATATAAGCAATGCTCGTTT
AGGGAACCGCCATTCTGCCTGGGGACGTCGGAGCAAGCTTGATTTAGGTGACACTATAGAATACAAGCTA
CTTGTTCTTTTTGCAGGATCCGCCACCATGGGAGTGCAGGTGGAAACCATCTCCCCAGGAGACGGGCGCA
CCTTCCCCAAGCGCGGCCAGACCTGTGTGGTGCACTACACCGGGATGCTTGAAGATGGAAAGAAAGTCGA
TTCCTCCCGGGACAGAAACAAGCCCTTTAAGTTTATGCTAGGCAAGCAGGAGGTGATCCGAGGCTGGGAA
GAAGGGGTTGCCCAGATGAGTGTGGGTCAGAGAGCCAAACTGACTATATCTCCAGATTATGCCTATGGTG
CCACTGGGCACCCAGGCATCATCCCACCACATGCCACTCTCGTCTTCGATGTGGAGCTTCTAAAACCGGA
AGAATTCCGACTCTCCAAAACCCTCGTCGACATGGACATGGCCGACTACAGTGCTGCACTGGACCCAGCC
TACACCACCCTGGAATTTGAGAATGTGCAGGTGTTGACGATGGGCAATGACACGTCCCCATCAGAAGGCA
CCAACCTCAACGCGCCCAACAGCCTGGGTGTCAGCGCCCTGTGTGCCATCTGCGGGGACCGGGCCACGGG
CAAACACTACGGTGCCTCGAGCTGTGACGGCTGCAAGGGCTTCTTCCGGAGGAGCGTGCGGAAGAACCAC
ATGTACTCCTGCAGATTTAGCCGGCAGTGCGTGGTGGACAAAGACAAGAGGAACCAGTGCCGCTACTGCA
GGCTCAAGAAATGCTTCCGGGCTGGCATGAAGAAGGAAGCCGTCCAGAATGAGCGGGACCGGATCAGCAC
TCGAAGGTCAAGCTATGAGGACAGCAGCCTGCCCTCCATCAATGCGCTCCTGCAGGCGGAGGTCCTGTCC
CGACAGATCACCTCCCCCGTCTCCGGGATCAACGGCGACATTCGGGCGAAGAAGATTGCCAGCATCGCAG
ATGTGTGTGAGTCCATGAAGGAGCAGCTGCTGGTTCTCGTTGAGTGGGCCAAGTACATCCCAGCTTTCTG
CGAGCTCCCCCTGGACGACCAGGTGGCCCTGCTCAGAGCCCATGCTGGCGAGCACCTGCTGCTCGGAGCC
ACCAAGAGATCCATGGTGTTCAAGGACGTGCTGCTCCTAGGCAATGACTACATTGTCCCTCGGCACTGCC
CGGAGCTGGCGGAGATGAGCCGGGTGTCCATACGCATCCTTGACGAGCTGGTGCTGCCCTTCCAGGAGCT
GCAGATCGATGACAATGAGTATGCCTACCTCAAAGCCATCATCTTCTTTGACCCAGATGCCAAGGGGCTG
AGCGATCCAGGGAAGATCAAGCGGCTGCGTTCCCAGGTGCAGGTGAGCTTGGAGGACTACATCAACGACC
GCCAGTATGACTCGCGTGGCCGCTTTGGAGAGCTGCTGCTGCTGCTGCCCACCTTGCAGAGCATCACGTG
GCAGATGATCGAGCAGATCCAGTTCATCAAGCTCTTCGGCATGGCCAAGATTGACAACCTGTTGCAGGAG
ATGCTGCTGGGAGGGTCCCCCAGCGATGCACCCCATGCCCACCACCCCCTGCACCCTCACCTGATGCAGG
AACATATGGGAACCAACGTCATCGTTGCCAACACAATGCCCACTCACCTCAGCAACGGACAGATGTGTGA
GTGGCCCCGACCCAGGGGACAGGCAGCCACCCCTGAGACCCCACAGCCCTCACCGCCAGGTGGCTCAGGG
TCTGAGCCCTATAAGCTCCTGCCGGGAGCCGTCGCCACAATCGTCAAGCCCCTCTCTGCCATCCCCCAGC
CGACCATCACCAAGCAGGAAGTTATCTAGCAAGCCGCTGGGGCTTGGGGGCTCCACTGGCTCCCCCCAGC
CCCCTAAGAGAGCACCTGGTGATCACGTGGTCACGGCAAAGGAAGACGTGATGCCAGGACCAGTCCCAGA
GCAGGAATGGGAAGGATGAAGGGCCCGAGAACATGGCCTAAGGGCCACATCCCACTGCCACCCTTGACGC
CCTGCTCTGGATAACAAGACTTTGACTTGGGGAGACCTCTACTGCCTTGGACAACTTTTCTCATGTTGAA
GCCACTGCCTTCACCTTCACCTTCATCCATGTCCAACCCCCGACTTCATCCCAAAGGACAGCCGCCTGGA
GATGACTTGAGGCCTTACTTAAACCCAGCTCCCTTCTTCCCTAGCCTGGTGCTTCTCCTCTCCTAGCCCC
GGTCATGGTGTCCAGACAGAGCCCTGTGAGGCTGGGTCCAATTGTGGCACTTGGGGCACCTTGCTCCTCC
TTCTGCTGCTGCCCCCACCTCTGCTGCCTCCCTCTGCTGTCACCTTGCTCAGCCATCCCGTCTTCTCCAA
CACCACCTCTACAGAGGCCAAGGAGGCCTTGGAAACGATTCCCCCAGTCATTCTGGGAACATGTTGTAAG
CACTGACTGGGACCAGGCACCAGGCAGGGTCTAGAACTATAGTGAGTCGTATTACGTAGATCCAGACATG
ATAAGATACATTGATGAGTTTGGACAAACCACAACTAGAATGCAGTGAAAAAAATGCTTTATTTGTGAAA
TTTGTGATGCTATTGCTTTATTTGTAACCATTATAAGCTGCAATAAACAAGTTAACAACAACAATTGCAT
TCATTTTATGTTTCAGGTTCAGGGGGAGGTGTGGGAGGTTTTTTAATTCGCGGCCGCGGCGCCAATGCAT
TGGGCCCGGTACCCAGCTTTTGTTCCCTTTAGTGAGGGTTAATTGCGCGCTTGGCGTAATCATGGTCATA
GCTGTTTCCTGTGTGAAATTGTTATCCGCTCACAATTCCACACAACATACGAGCCGGAAGCATAAAGTGT
AAAGCCTGGGGTGCCTAATGAGTGAGCTAACTCACATTAATTGCGTTGCGCTCACTGCCCGCTTTCCAGT
CGGGAAACCTGTCGTGCCAGCTGCATTAATGAATCGGCCAACGCGCGGGGAGAGGCGGTTTGCGTATTGG
GCGCTCTTCCGCTTCCTCGCTCACTGACTCGCTGCGCTCGGTCGTTCGGCTGCGGCGAGCGGTATCAGCT
CACTCAAAGGCGGTAATACGGTTATCCACAGAATCAGGGGATAACGCAGGAAAGAACATGTGAGCAAAAG
GCCAGCAAAAGGCCAGGAACCGTAAAAAGGCCGCGTTGCTGGCGTTTTTCCATAGGCTCCGCCCCCCTGA
CGAGCATCACAAAAATCGACGCTCAAGTCAGAGGTGGCGAAACCCGACAGGACTATAAAGATACCAGGCG
TTTCCCCCTGGAAGCTCCCTCGTGCGCTCTCCTGTTCCGACCCTGCCGCTTACCGGATACCTGTCCGCCT
TTCTCCCTTCGGGAAGCGTGGCGCTTTCTCATAGCTCACGCTGTAGGTATCTCAGTTCGGTGTAGGTCGT
TCGCTCCAAGCTGGGCTGTGTGCACGAACCCCCCGTTCAGCCCGACCGCTGCGCCTTATCCGGTAACTAT
CGTCTTGAGTCCAACCCGGTAAGACACGACTTATCGCCACTGGCAGCAGCCACTGGTAACAGGATTAGCA
GAGCGAGGTATGTAGGCGGTGCTACAGAGTTCTTGAAGTGGTGGCCTAACTACGGCTACACTAGAAGGAC
AGTATTTGGTATCTGCGCTCTGCTGAAGCCAGTTACCTTCGGAAAAAGAGTTGGTAGCTCTTGATCCGGC
AAACAAACCACCGCTGGTAGCGGTGGTTTTTTTGTTTGCAAGCAGCAGATTACGCGCAGAAAAAAAGGAT
CTCAAGAAGATCCTTTGATCTTTTCTACGGGGTCTGACGCTCAGTGGAACGAAAACTCACGTTAAGGGAT
TTTGGTCATGAGATTATCAAAAAGGATCTTCACCTAGATCCTTTTAAATTAAAAATGAAGTTTTAAATCA
ATCTAAAGTATATATGAGTAAACTTGGTCTGACAGTTACCAATGCTTAATCAGTGAGGCACCTATCTCAG
CGATCTGTCTATTTCGTTCATCCATAGTTGCCTGACTCCCCGTCGTGTAGATAACTACGATACGGGAGGG
CTTACCATCTGGCCCCAGTGCTGCAATGATACCGCGAGACCCACGCTCACCGGCTCCAGATTTATCAGCA
ATAAACCAGCCAGCCGGAAGGGCCGAGCGCAGAAGTGGTCCTGCAACTTTATCCGCCTCCATCCAGTCTA
TTAATTGTTGCCGGGAAGCTAGAGTAAGTAGTTCGCCAGTTAATAGTTTGCGCAACGTTGTTGCCATTGC
TACAGGCATCGTGGTGTCACGCTCGTCGTTTGGTATGGCTTCATTCAGCTCCGGTTCCCAACGATCAAGG
CGAGTTACATGATCCCCCATGTTGTGCAAAAAAGCGGTTAGCTCCTTCGGTCCTCCGATCGTTGTCAGAA
GTAAGTTGGCCGCAGTGTTATCACTCATGGTTATGGCAGCACTGCATAATTCTCTTACTGTCATGCCATC
CGTAAGATGCTTTTCTGTGACTGGTGAGTACTCAACCAAGTCATTCTGAGAATAGTGTATGCGGCGACCG
AGTTGCTCTTGCCCGGCGTCAATACGGGATAATACCGCGCCACATAGCAGAACTTTAAAAGTGCTCATCA
TTGGAAAACGTTCTTCGGGGCGAAAACTCTCAAGGATCTTACCGCTGTTGAGATCCAGTTCGATGTAACC
CACTCGTGCACCCAACTGATCTTCAGCATCTTTTACTTTCACCAGCGTTTCTGGGTGAGCAAAAACAGGA
AGGCAAAATGCCGCAAAAAAGGGAATAAGGGCGACACGGAAATGTTGAATACTCATACTCTTCCTTTTTC
AATATTATTGAAGCATTTATCAGGGTTATTGTCTCATGAGCGGATACATATTTGAATGTATTTAGAAAAA
TAAACAAATAGGGGTTCCGCGCACATTTCCCCGAAAAGTGCCACCTAAATTGTAAGCGTTAATATTTTGT
TAAAATTCGCGTTAAATTTTTGTTAAATCAGCTCATTTTTTAACCAATAGGCCGAAATCGGCAAAATCCC
TTATAAATCAAAAGAATAGACCGAGATAGGGT
[37 nt withheld, positions 6053-6089]
AAAGAACGTGGACTCCAACGTCAAAGG
[49 nt withheld, positions 6117-6165]
T
[91 nt withheld, positions 6167-6257]
G
[124 nt withheld, positions 6259-6382]
CCCATTCGCCATTCAGGCTGCGCAACTGTTGGGAAGGGCGATCGGTGCGGGCCTCTTCGCTATTACGCCA
GTCGAGGTGCCAGGGCGTGCCCTTGGGCTCCCCGGGCGCGACCGAGTACAAGCCCACGGTGCGCCTCGCC
ACCCGCGACGACGTCCCCAGGGCCGTACGCACCCTCGCCGCCGCGTTCGCCGACTACCCCGCCACGCGCC
ACACCGTCGATCCGGACCGCCACATCGAGCGGGTCACCGAGCTGCAAGAACTCTTCCTCACGCGCGTCGG
GCTCGACATCGGCAAGGTGTGGGTCGCGGACGACGGCGCCGCGGTGGCGGTCTGGACCACGCCGGAGAGC
GTCGAAGCGGGGGCGGTGTTCGCCGAGATCGGCCCGCGCATGGCCGAGTTGAGCGGTTCCCGGCTGGCCG
CGCAGCAACAGATGGAAGGCCTCCTGGCGCCGCACCGGCCCAAGGAGCCCGCGTGGTTCCTGGCCACCGT
CGGCGTCTCGCCCGACCACCAGGGCAAGGGTCTGGGCAGCGCCGTCGTGCTCCCCGGAGTGGAGGCGGCC
GAGCGCGCCGGGGTGCCCGCCTTCCTGGAGACCTCCGCGCCCCGCAACCTCCCCTTCTACGAGCGGCTCG
GCTTCACCGTCACCGCCGACGTCGAGTGCCCGAAGGACCGCGCGACCTGGTGCATGACCCGCAAGCCCGG
TGCCTGAGAATTCGTGAGTCGTATTACGTAGATCCAGACATGATAAGATACATTGATGAGTTTGGACAAA
CCACAACTAGAATGCAGTGAAAAAAATGCTTTATTTGTGAAATTTGTGATGCTATTGCTTTATTTGTAAC
CATTATAAGCTGCAATAAACAAGTTAACAACAACAATTGCATTCATTTTATGTTTCAGGTTCAGGGGGAG
GTGTGGGAGGTTTTTTAATTCG
Features (pLannotate 1.2.2; 19 found; start..end, strand, type, name):
      3..987     +  promoter       CMV IE94 promoter: enhancer/promoter region of simian cytomegalovirus major immediate early transcription unit IE94
   1022..1040    +  promoter       SP6 promoter: promoter for bacteriophage SP6 RNA polymerase
   1078..1401    +  CDS            DD: destabilization domain that can be stabilized by Shield1 in the ProteoTuner™ system L106P mutant of FKBP12
   1408..2826    +  CDS            HNF4A: HNF4A_HUMAN - Also known as HNF4, NR2A1, TCF14. Experimental evidence at protein level: Swiss-Prot protein existence level 1. Transcriptional regulator which controls the expression of hepatic genes during the transition of endodermal cells to hepatic progenitor cells, facilitating the recruitment of RNA pol II to the promoters of target genes (PubMed:30597922). Activates the transcription of CYP2C38 (By similarity). Represses the CLOCK- ARNTL/BMAL1 transcriptional activity and is essential for circadian rhythm maintenance and period regulation in the liver and colon cells (PubMed:30530698). F
   3467..3484    -  promoter       T7 promoter (fragment): promoter for bacteriophage T7 RNA polymerase
   3489..3623    -  polyA_signal   SV40 poly(A) signal: SV40 polyadenylation signal
   3736..3754    -  promoter       T3 promoter: promoter for bacteriophage T3 RNA polymerase
   3799..3815    -  protein_bind   lac operator: The lac repressor binds to the lac operator to inhibit transcription in E. coli. This inhibition can be relieved by adding lactose or isopropyl-β-D-thiogalactopyranoside (IPTG). lac repressor encoded by lacI
   3823..3853    -  promoter       lac promoter: promoter for the E. coli lac operon
   3868..3889    -  protein_bind   CAP binding site: CAP binding activates transcription in the presence of cAMP. E. coli catabolite activator protein
   3902..3994    -  CDS            lacI (fragment): lac repressor; lacI; The lac repressor binds to the lac operator to inhibit transcription in E. coli. This inhibition can be relieved by adding lactose or isopropyl-β-D-thiogalactopyranoside (IPTG).
   4177..4765    -  rep_origin     ori: high-copy-number ColE1/pMB1/pBR322/pUC origin of replication
   4936..5796    -  CDS            AmpR: β-lactamase; bla; confers resistance to ampicillin, carbenicillin, and related antibiotics
   5797..5901    -  promoter       AmpR promoter: bla
   5954..6382    -  rep_origin     f1 ori (sequence partly withheld): f1 bacteriophage origin of replication; arrow indicates direction of (+) strand synthesis
   6387..6453    -  CDS            lacZα (fragment): LacZα fragment of β-galactosidase; lacZ fragment
   6459..6492    +  protein_bind   attB: minimal attB site for the φC31 integrase (Groth et al., 2000) phage φC31 integrase
   6492..7089    +  CDS            PuroR (fragment): puromycin N-acetyltransferase; pac from Streptomyces; confers resistance to puromycin
   7113..7247    -  polyA_signal   SV40 poly(A) signal: SV40 polyadenylation signal
