[The description below was written by a language model from this plasmid's Addgene catalogue record and pLannotate feature annotations shown in this document.]
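Description:
pINT-PuroDDHNF4a2 is a mammalian expression and integration plasmid built on the pCSGFP backbone, designed for site-specific insertion of a conditionally stabilised human HNF4A transgene into a genomic attP site by phiC31 integrase. In bacteria it is maintained as a high-copy plasmid through a ColE1/pUC-type origin with ampicillin resistance (AmpR under its own bla promoter). An f1 origin and remnants of a lac promoter/operator, lacI and lacZα are also annotated as backbone leftovers. The depositor's full sequence is about 7.3 kb.

The expression cassette is driven by the simian cytomegalovirus IE94 enhancer/promoter, followed by an SP6 promoter. The open reading frame begins with the FKBP12 L106P destabilisation domain (DD), placed directly upstream of the HNF4A coding sequence (the HNF4A2 splice variant, according to the depositor) as an N-terminal fusion, and an SV40 polyadenylation signal lies downstream. The DD normally targets the fusion protein for rapid degradation. Adding the ligand Shield1 stabilises it, so levels of this nuclear receptor transcription factor can be controlled at the protein level.

Elsewhere in the plasmid, a minimal phiC31 attB site sits immediately in front of a puromycin N-acetyltransferase coding sequence (annotated as a fragment), which is followed by a second SV40 poly(A) signal. No promoter is annotated upstream of this marker, which suggests that puromycin resistance depends on recombination with a suitably equipped genomic attP site, although the record does not say so explicitly. The associated publication describes a doubly conditional human embryonic kidney cell line that combines FLP- and phiC31-mediated transgene integration, and this construct supplies the phiC31-integrated, Shield-inducible component.
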