Addgene plasmid #31443: pINT-PuroDDHNF4a2
Depositing lab: Gerhart Ryffel. Depositing organization: Universitaetsklinikum Essen. Publication: Double conditional human embryonic kidney cell line based on FLP and PhiC31 mediated transgene integration. Waldner C, Rempel O, Schutte F, Yanik M, Solomentsew N, Ryffel GU. BMC Res Notes. 2011 Oct 18;4:420. 10.1186/1756-0500-4-420 PubMed 22008483.
Backbone
  Vector backbone: pCSGFP
  Backbone size w/o insert (bp): 3500
  Vector type: Mammalian Expression ; phiC31/attB
  Selectable markers: Puromycin
Growth in bacteria
  Bacterial resistance: Ampicillin, 100 μg/mL
  Growth temperature: 37°C
  Growth strain: DH5alpha
  Copy number: High Copy
Gene/Insert
  Gene/Insert name: HNF4A
  Species: H. sapiens (human)
  Insert size (bp): 3000
  Entrez Gene: HNF4A (a.k.a. FRTS4, HNF4, HNF4a7, HNF4a8, HNF4a9, HNF4alpha, MODY, MODY1, NR2A1, NR2A21, TCF, TCF-14, TCF14)
  Tag / fusion protein: FKBP L106P (N terminal on insert)
  Cloning method: Restriction Enzyme; 3′ cloning site NotI (not destroyed)
  Sequencing primers: 5′ n/a
Terms and licenses: Academic/Nonprofit Terms; Industry Terms: Not Available to Industry
Depositor comments: Integration vector with attB site for phiC31 mediated integration of HNF4A2 into attP site using puromycin selection. HNF4A2 linked to destabilization domain (FKBP L106P) allowing shield inducibility.
How to cite: pINT-PuroDDHNF4a2 was a gift from Gerhart Ryffel (Addgene plasmid # 31443 ; http://n2t.net/addgene:31443 ; RRID:Addgene_31443)
