>Addgene plasmid #31443 | pINT-PuroDDHNF4a2 | addgene partial sequence | sequence record 41591 | CMV-F 5'-CGCAAATGGGCGGTAGGCGTG-3'
CCATTCTGCCTGGGGACGTCGGAGCAAGCTTGATTTAGGTGACACTATAGAATACAAGCTACTTGTTCTT
TTTGCAGGATCCGCCACCATGGGAGTGCAGGTGGAAACCATCTCCCCAGGAGACGGGCGCACCTTCCCCA
AGCGCGGCCAGACCTGTGTGGTGCACTACACCGGGATGCTTGAAGATGGAAAGAAAGTCGATTCCTCCCG
GGACAGAAACAAGCCCTTTAAGTTTATGCTAGGCAAGCAGGAGGTGATCCGAGGCTGGGAAGAAGGGGTT
GCCCAGATGAGTGTGGGTCAGAGAGCCAAACTGACTATATCTCCAGATTATGCCTATGGTGCCACTGGGC
ACCCAGGCATCATCCCACCACATGCCACTCTCGTCTTCGATGTGGAGCTTCTAAAACCGGAAGAATTCCG
ACTCTCCAAAACCCTCGTCGACATGGACATGGCCGACTACAGTGCTGCACTGGACCCAGCCTACACCACC
CTGGAATTTGAGAATGTGCAGGTGTTGACGATGGGCAATGACACGTCCCCATCAGAAGGCACCAACCTCA
ACGCGCCCAACAGCCTGGGTGTCAGCGCCCTGTGTGCCATCTGCGGGGACCGGGCCACGGGCAAACACTA
CGGTGCCTCGAGCTGTGACGGCTGCAAGGGCTTCTTCCGGAGGAGCGTGCGGAAGAACCACATGTACTCC
TGCAGATTTAGCCGGCAGTGCGTGGTGGACAAAGACAAGAGGAACCAGTGCCGCTACTGCA
