>Addgene plasmid #31443 | pINT-PuroDDHNF4a2 | addgene partial sequence | sequence record 42681 | M13rev
AAGGGAACAAAAGCTGGGTACCGGGCCCAATGCATTGGCGCCGCGGCCGCGAATTAAAAAACCTCCCACA
CCTCCCCCTGAACCTGAAACATAAAATGAATGCAATTGTTGTTGTTAACTTGTTTATTGCAGCTTATAAT
GGTTACAAATAAAGCAATAGCATCACAAATTTCACAAATAAAGCATTTTTTTCACTGCATTCTAGTTGTG
GTTTGTCCAAACTCATCAATGTATCTTATCATGTCTGGATCTACGTAATACGACTCACTATAGTTCTAGA
CCCTGCCTGGTGCCTGGTCCCAGTCAGTGCTTACAACATGTTCCCAGAATGACTGGGGGAATCGTTTCCA
AGGCCTCCTTGGCCTCTGTAGAGGTGGTGTTGGAGAAGACGGGATGGCTGAGCAAGGTGACAGCAGAGGG
AGGCAGCAGAGGTGGGGGCAGCAGCAGAAGGAGGAGCAAGGTGCCCCAAGTGCCACAATTGGACCCAGCC
TCACAGGGCTCTGTCTGGACACCATGACCGGGGCTAGGAGAGGAGAAGCACCAGGCTAGGGAAGAAGGGA
GCTGGGTTTAAGTAAGGCCTCAAGTCATCTCCAGGCGGCTGTCCTTTGGGATGAAGTCGGGGGTTGGACA
TGGATGAAGGTGAAGGTGAAGGCAGTGGCTTCAACATGAGAAAAGTTGTCCAAGGCAGTAGAGGTCTCCC
CAAGTCAAAGTCTTGTTATCCAGAGCAGGGCGTCAAGGGTGGCAGTGGGATGTGGCCCTTAGGCCATGTT
CTCGGGCCCTTCATCCTTCCCATTCCTGCTCTGGGACTGGTCCTGGCATCACGTCTTCCTTTGCCGTGAC
CACGTGATCACCAGGTGCTCTCTTAGGGGGCTGGGGGGAGCCAGTGGAGCCCCCAAGCCCCAGCGGCTTG
CTA
